Addgene plasmid #66723: pBGSA FPR1 N297A
Purpose: Constitutive expression of FPR1 N297A in mammalian cells.
Depositing lab: Heini Miettinen. Depositing organization: Montana State University. Publication: Formyl peptide receptor-mediated ERK1/2 activation occurs through G(i) and is not dependent on beta-arrestin1/2. Gripentrog JM, Miettinen HM. Cell Signal. 2008 Feb;20(2):424-31. Epub 2007 Nov 9. 10.1016/j.cellsig.2007.11.002 PubMed 18060741.
Backbone
  Vector backbone: pBSSK+
  Backbone manufacturer: Stratagene
  Backbone size w/o insert (bp): 7200
  Total vector size (bp): 8520
  Modifications to backbone: Extensively modified
  Vector type: Mammalian Expression
  Selectable markers: Neomycin (select with G418)
Growth in bacteria
  Bacterial resistance: Ampicillin, 100 μg/mL
  Growth temperature: 37°C
  Growth strain: DH5alpha
  Copy number: High Copy
Gene/Insert
  Gene/Insert name: FPR1 (haplotype 3) (alt name: FMLP-R26)
  Species: H. sapiens (human)
  Insert size (bp): 1320
  Mutation: N297A
  GenBank ID: M60627
  Entrez Gene: FPR1 (a.k.a. FMLP, FPR)
  Promoter: SR-alpha
  Cloning method: Restriction Enzyme; 5′ cloning site EcoRI (not destroyed); 3′ cloning site EcoRI (not destroyed)
  Sequencing primers: 5′ 5'-CTTCTAGGCCTGTACGG-3'; 3′ 5'-TCTAGAACTAGTGGATCC-3'
Terms and licenses: Academic/Nonprofit Terms; Industry Terms: Not Available to Industry
Depositor comments: This mutant is defective in phosphorylation and beta-arrestin binding which leads to a defect in desensitization. Also associated with PMID: 11085933.
How to cite: pBGSA FPR1 N297A was a gift from Heini Miettinen (Addgene plasmid # 66723 ; http://n2t.net/addgene:66723 ; RRID:Addgene_66723)
