[The description below was written by a language model from this plasmid's Addgene catalogue record.]
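Description:
pBGSA FPR1 N297A is a mammalian expression plasmid built on an extensively modified pBluescript SK+ (pBSSK+) backbone, with a recorded total size of about 8.5 kb, of which roughly 7.2 kb is vector. It is propagated in E. coli as a high-copy plasmid under ampicillin selection, and it carries a neomycin resistance marker so that transfected mammalian cells can be selected with G418, which allows stable expressing lines to be derived. No feature table accompanies the record, so the details of the backbone modifications, the polyadenylation signal, and the promoter driving the neomycin marker are not stated.

The payload is an approximately 1.3 kb human FPR1 cDNA (haplotype 3, also called FMLP-R26), encoding formyl peptide receptor 1, a G protein-coupled chemoattractant receptor. It is inserted as an EcoRI fragment with both sites retained. Expression is constitutive from the SR-alpha promoter, a strong composite promoter that combines the SV40 early promoter with a segment of the HTLV-1 long terminal repeat. The receptor carries the point mutation N297A; no epitope tags or reporters are recorded.

According to the depositor's comments, this mutant is defective in phosphorylation and beta-arrestin binding, which results in impaired desensitization. The construct is therefore suited to studying how receptor phosphorylation and arrestin recruitment contribute to FPR1 regulation and downstream signalling. In the associated work, that question was whether receptor-mediated ERK1/2 activation proceeds through Gi rather than depending on beta-arrestins.
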