>Addgene plasmid #66723 | pBGSA FPR1 N297A | addgene partial sequence | sequence record 117217 | pcDL-F 5'-GTTGCCTTTACTTCTAGGCCT-3'
GGTGAACAGTCCAGGAGCAGACAAGATGGAGACAAATTCCTCTCTCCCCACGAACATCTCTGGAGGGACA
CCTGCTGTATCTGCTGGCTATCTCTTCCTGGATATCATCACTTATCTGGTATTTGCAGTCACCTTTGTCC
TCGGGGTCCTGGGCAACGGGCTTGTGATCTGGGTGGCTGGATTCCGGATGACACACACAGTCACCACCAT
CAGTTACCTGAACCTGGCCGTGGCTGACTTCTGTTTCACCTCCACTTTGCCATTCTTCATGGTCAGGAAG
GCCATGGGAGGACATTGGCCTTTCGGCTGGTTCCTGTGCAAATTCGTCTTTACCATAGTGGACATCAACT
TGTTCGGAAGTGTCTTCCTGATCGCCCTCATTGCTCTGGACCGCTGTGTTTGCGTCCTGCATCCAGTCTG
GACCCAGAACCACCGCACCGTGAGCCTGGCCAAGAAGGTGATCATTGGGCCCTGGGTGATGGCTCTGCTC
CTCACATTGCCAGTTATCATTCGTGTGACTACAGTACCTGGTAAAACGGGGACAGTAGCCTGCACTTTTA
ACTTTTCGCCCTGGACCAACGACCCTAAAGAGAGGATAAATGTGGCCGTTGCCATGTTGACGGTGAGAGG
CATCATCCGGTTCATCATTGG
