>Addgene plasmid #66723 | pBGSA FPR1 N297A | addgene partial sequence | sequence record 117218 | C-CMV-24 5'-TATTAGGACAAGGCTGGTGGGCAC-3'
CCCCCGGGCTGCAGGAATTCTATTACTTTGCCTGTAACTCCACCTCTGCAGAAGGTAAAGTAGAATTGGT
AGCTGTGTCACTGGTTTGGGTTGAGTCCTCGGTCAGGGCCCTCTCCAGACTGGCGGGAAGGGCGTGGATC
AGCCTCTCCCGGAAGTCCTGGCCCATGAAGACATAGAGCATGGGGGCGAGGCAGCTGTTGAAGAAGGCCA
GGGCACTTGTCACATCCACTGCAATACCAATTTCTTTGTACATGCCTTGCAATAACTCACGGATTCTGAC
TGTGGCTATAAGGGCCACCACCTGATATGGGGACCAGCAGAGAAAAAAGGCTGCTGCGACAAAGGAGAGG
ACCCGTAAGGGACGACTGGACTTAATCAAGCCTTGCTTGTGGATCTTGGTGGCAATAAGCCCATAACTGA
CAGCAACGATGGACATGGGTGCGCTGAAGCCAATGATGAACCGGATGATGCCTCTCACCGTCAACATGGC
AACGGCCACATTTATCCTCTCTTTAGGGTCGTTGGTCCAGGGCGAAAAGTTAAAAGTGCAGGCTACTGTC
CCCGTTTTACCAGGTACTGTAGTCACACGAATGATAACTGGCAATGTGAGGAGCAGAGCCATCACCCAGG
GCCCAATGATCACCTTCTTGGCCAGGCTCAC
